>Addgene plasmid #146062 | pAc5.1B-EGFP-DmTral-S13AI15A_C | depositor full sequence | sequence record 288507 | Full Sequence
CTTCAAGGAATTAATTCTATATTCTAAAAACACAAATGATACTTCTAAAAAAAATCATGAATGGCATCAA
CTCTGAATCAAATCTTTGCAGATGCACCTACTTCTCATTTCCACTGTCACATCATTTTTCCAGATCTCGC
TGCCTGTTATGTGGCCCACAAACCAAGACACGTTTTATGGCCATTAAAGCTGGCTGATCGTCGCCAAACA
CCAAATACATATCAATATGTACATTCGAGAAAGAAGCGATCAAAGAAGCGTCTTCGGGCGAGTAGGAGAA
TGCGGAGGAGAAGGAGAACGAGCTGATCTAGTATCTCTCCACAATCCAATGCCAACTGACCAACTGGCCA
TATTCGGAGCAATTTGAAGCCAATTTCCATCGCCTGGCGATCGCTCCATTCTTGGCTATATGTTTTTCAC
CGTTCCCGGGGCCATTTTCAAAGACTCGTCGGTAAGATAAGATTGTGTCACTCGCTGTCTCTCTTCATTT
GTCGAAGAATGCTGAGGAATTTCGCGATGACGTCGGCGAGTATTTTGAAGAATGAGAATAATTTGTATTT
ATACGAAAATCAGTTAGTGGAATTTTCTACAAAAACATGTTATCTATAGATAATTTTGTTGCAAAATATG
TTGACTATGACAAAGATTGTATGTATATACCTTTAATGTATTCTCATTTTCTTATGTATTTATAATGGCA
ATGATGATACTGATGATATTTTAAGATGATGCCAGACCACAGGCTGATTTCTGCGTCTTTTGCCGAACGC
AGTGCATGTGCGGTTGTTGTTTTTTGGAATAGTTTCAATTTTCGGACTGTCCGCTTTGATTTCAGTTTCT
TGGCTTATTCAAAAAGCAAAGTAAAGCCAAAAAAGCGAGATGGCAATACCAAATGCGGCAAAACGGTAGT
GGAAGGAAAGGGGTGCGGGGCAGCGGAAGGAAGGGTGGGGCGGGGCGTGGCGGGGTCTGTGGCTGGGCGC
GACGTCACCGACGTTGGAGCCACTCCTTTGACCATGTGTGCGTGTGTGTATTATTCGTGTCTCGCCACTC
GCCGGTTGTTTTTTTCTTTTTATCTCGCTCTCTCTAGCGCCATCTCGTACGCATGCTCAACGCACCGCAT
GTTGCCGTGTCCTTTATGCGTCATTTTGGCTCGAAATAGGCAATTATTTAAACAAAGATTAGTCAACGAA
AACGCTAAAATAAATAAGTCTACAATATGGTTACTTATTGCCATGTGTGTGCAGCCAACGATAGCAACAA
AAGCAACAACACAGTGGCTTTCCCTCTTTCACTTTTTGTTTGCAAGCGCGTGCGAGCAAGACGGCACGAC
CGGCAAACGCAATTACGCTGACAAAGAGCAGACGAAGTTTTGGCCGAAAAACATCAAGGCGCCTGATACG
AATGCATTTGCAATAACAATTGCGATATTTAATATTGTTTATGAAGCTGTTTGACTTCAAAACACACAAA
AAAAAAAATAAAACAAATTATTTGAAAGAGAATTAGGAATCGGACAGCTTATCGTTACGGGCTAACAGCA
CACCGAGACGAAATAGCTTACCTGACGTCACAGCCTCTGGAAGAACTGCCGCCAAGCAGAGAGAGAGAGA
AAAAGAGGGAGAGCAGCTTAGACCGCATGTGCTTGTGTGTGAGGCGTCTCTCTCTTCGTCTCCTGTTTGC
GCAAACGCATAGACTGCACTGAGAAAATCGATTACCTATTTTTTATGAATGAATATTTGCACTATTACTA
TTCAAAACTATTAAGATAGCAATCACATTCAATAGCCAAATACTATACCACCTGAGCGATGCAACGAAAT
GATCAATTTGAGCAAAAATGCTGCATATTTAGGACGGCATCATTATAGAAATGCTTCTTGCTGTGTACTT
TTCTCTCGTCTGGCAGCTGTTTCGCCGTTATTGTTAAAACCGGCTTAAGTTAGGTGTGTTTTCTACGACT
AGTGATGCCCCTACTAGAAGATGTGTGTTGCACAAATGTCCCTGAATAACCAATTTGAAGTGCAGATAGC
AGTAAACGTAAGCTAATATGAATATTATTTAACTGTAATGTTTTAATATCGCTGGACATTACTAATAAAC
CCACTATAAACACATGTACATATGTATGTTTTGGCATACAATGAGTAGTTGGGGAAAAAATGTGTAAAAG
CACCGTGACCATCACAGCATAAAGATAACCAGCTGAAGTATCGAATATGAGTAACCCCCAAATTGAATCA
CATGCCGCAACTGATAGGACCCATGGAAGTACACTCTTCATGGCGATATACAAGACACACACAAGCACGA
ACACCCAGTTGCGGAGGAAATTCTCCGTAAATGAAAACCCAATCGGCGAACAATTCATACCCATATATGG
TAAAAGTTTTGAACGCGACTTGAGAGCGGAGAGCATTGCGGCTGATAAGGTTTTAGCGCTAAGCGGGCTT
TATAAAACGGGCTGCGGGACCAGTTTTCATATCACTACCGTTTGAGTTCTTGTGCTGTGTGGATACTCCT
CCCGACACAAAGCCGCTCCATCAGCCAGCAGTCGTCTAATCCAGAGACCCCGGATCGGGGTACCAACATG
GTGAGCAAGGGCGAGGAGCTGTTCACCGGGGTGGTGCCCATCCTGGTCGAGCTGGACGGCGACGTAAACG
GCCACAAGTTCAGCGTGTCCGGCGAGGGCGAGGGCGATGCCACCTACGGCAAGCTGACCCTGAAGTTCAT
CTGCACCACCGGCAAGCTGCCCGTGCCCTGGCCCACCCTCGTGACCACCCTGACCTACGGCGTGCAGTGC
TTCAGCCGCTACCCCGACCACATGAAGCAGCACGACTTCTTCAAGTCCGCCATGCCCGAAGGCTACGTCC
AGGAGCGCACCATCTTCTTCAAGGACGACGGCAACTACAAGACCCGCGCCGAGGTGAAGTTCGAGGGCGA
CACCCTGGTGAACCGCATCGAGCTGAAGGGCATCGACTTCAAGGAGGACGGCAACATCCTGGGGCACAAG
CTGGAGTACAACTACAACAGCCACAACGTCTATATCATGGCCGACAAGCAGAAGAACGGCATCAAGGTGA
ACTTCAAGATCCGCCACAACATCGAGGACGGCAGCGTGCAGCTCGCCGACCACTACCAGCAGAACACCCC
CATCGGCGACGGCCCCGTGCTGCTGCCCGACAACCACTACCTGAGCACCCAGTCCGCCCTGAGCAAAGAC
CCCAACGAGAAGCGCGATCACATGGTCCTGCTGGAGTTCGTGACCGCCGCCGGGATCACTCTCGGCATGG
ACGAGCTGTACAAGCCAAGCTTGAATTCTATGAGCGGGGGATTACCGGAGTTGGGCTCCAAAATCGCGCT
CGCGTCCAAGGCGGACATTCGATACGAGGGCCGCCTGTACACGGTGGATCCGCAGGAGTGCACCATTGCG
CTCTCGAGTGTGCGATCCTTCGGTACAGAAGATCGGGACACCCAGTTCCAGATAGCGCCGCAATCGCAGA
TCTACGACTACATCCTCTTCCGTGGCTCGGACATCAAGGACATTCGCGTTGTCAACAACCACACGCTGCC
GCACCACAATGACCCGGCGATCATGCAGGCGCAGCTCCAGAACGGACCGCCCCAGATGCCGCAGCACTTC
CCCATGCCCAGCGGGATGAGCGGTCCGCCGCAGCAGCAACAGGTGCCGTCGCAGCAACCGCCCCAGATGC
CAAGCGGTGGAGGCAGTGGTGGTGCTGGTGGAGCAGGAGCTCCTGGCGGCGGCGGACCCGGCTACGGCAA
TGGCAATCCGTTCGGCAACCTCGGCGGTCCCAATCTGGCCAACATGGTGGGCAATGCGGGCGGATCGCTT
GCACCCGGTTCCGGTGCTCCGGGCAGCGGACCCTTCATGCACATCGGTGGCAATCAGCAGCAACCGAAGC
CCCAGCAGCAGAAACAGCCAAACATGCTGGCCGGTGCCTCGCGATCGACGACGCCCATTAGCCTGATTGT
GAGTCCCACGGCGGAGCTGACTCAGCAGCAGCAGCTGCACCAGCAACAGAACGCTGGCCAGGGTGGCAAC
GGACGCGATGCAGGACATAAGCGCCAGAACCACCAGCAGCAACAGAATCAGCAGCATCAGCAACGTGGCG
GACCCAGCCACAACAATATGCAGCATCAGCAGCAACGAGGCGGCGGCAGTGGAACGGACTTCTATAACCA
GCAGCGGGATCGTCGGGACTCCGGACGTCAAATGGACAACAACTATAGCAACAACTACAACAACAATAAT
AATAATCAGCGCAATCGCGGCGGCGGCAACGGAATGCAACAGCAGCAGCGAGGAGGAAACGGCGGCAGCG
GCGGCGGCGGTGGAAACGGAGGTGGAAACAACCCGGCCTGGAACATGCATCGCGGCAACCAGAACTCGAA
CAACATGATGAACATGCGCAACCGCGGCATGGGATCCCGCGGCCCCATGCGACCCAATCAGGGCTATCGT
CCGCAGTCGGCCAATAATCAGAACAAGCCGCGGAACAAGATCAAGTTCGAGGGCGACTTCGATTTCGAGC
AGGCAAACAACAAGTTCGAGGAACTGCGCTCCCAACTGGCCAAGCTCAAGGTGGCCGAGGATGGTGCACC
CAAGCCAGCCACCAATGCAACGGCCGCCACTGCAACTGCAACCAATGAGCAGGTGGGTGAGAAGGTTGAA
GGCGTTCACACACTGAATGGCGAGACCGACAAGAAGGATGATTCTGGCAACGAGACCGGCGCTGGAGAGC
ACGAGCCTGAGGAGGATGATGTTGCTGTGTGCTACGACAAGACCAAATCGTTCTTCGACAACATCTCGTG
CGAGGCTGCCCAGGATCGCAGCAAGAACAAGAAGAACGATTGGCGCCAGGAGCGCAAGTTGAACACGGAG
ACCTTCGGAGTGTCCTCCACACGACGTGGCAGTTACCGCGGACGCAACCAATACTACAACAATAATGGCA
ACGGCGGCATTAACTCGGGATATGGAGGAGCGCCAGGCTACAACAGGAACAATTATCGCATGGGTGGCGG
CGGCGGAAACTTCCGAAACAGGAGCAACAATCGCAACAACGGCGGCGGTCGTGGCGGAAACGGAATGCCA
AACATCACCAATGGCAACACGGCTGCTGCGCTGAAGGCGGCCAACAATGCTGCTGGCCACGGATCCAATG
CCACGGACTCCAGTGCACCAAATGCCACAACCGCGACGACAAAGTCGACGTCCCTCTTGCCAGAGCAGAC
GCAACAGGTGGCGGCAGTTTCACAATAGGCGGCCGCTCGAGTCTAGAGGGCCCGCGGTTCGAAGGTAAGC
CTATCCCTAACCCTCTCCTCGGTCTCGATTCTACGCGTACCGGTCATCATCACCATCACCATTGAGTTTA
AACCCGCTGATCAGCCTCGACTGTGCCTTCTAAGGCCTGAGCTCGCTGATCAGCCTCGATCGAGGATCCA
GACATGATAAGATACATTGATGAGTTTGGACAAACCACAACTAGAATGCAGTGAAAAAAATGCTTTATTT
GTGAAATTTGTGATGCTATTGCTTTATTTGTAACCATTATAAGCTGCAATAAACAAGTTAACAACAACAA
TTGCATTCATTTTATGTTTCAGGTTCAGGGGGAGGTGTGGGAGGTTTTTTAAAGCAAGTAAAACCTCTAC
AAATGTGGTATGGCTGATTATGATCAGTCGACCGATGCCCTTGAGAGCCTTCAACCCAGTCAGCTCCTTC
CGGTGGGCGCGGGGCATGACTATCGTCGCCGCACTTATGACTGTCTTCTTTATCATGCAACTCGTAGGAC
AGGTGCCGGCAGCGCTCTGGGTCATTTTCGGCGAGGACCGCTTTCGCTGGAGCGCGACGATGATCGGCCT
GTCGCTTGCGGTATTCGGAATCTTGCACGCCCTCGCTCAAGCCTTCGTCACTGGTCCCGCCACCAAACGT
TTCGGCGAGAAGCAGGCCATTATCGCCGGCATGGCGGCCGACGCGCTGGGCTACGTCTTGCTGGCGTTCG
CGACGCGAGGCTGGATGGCCTTCCCCATTATGATTCTTCTCGCTTCCGGCGGCATCGGGATGCCCGCGTT
GCAGGCCATGCTGTCCAGGCAGGTAGATGACGACCATCAGGGACAGCTTCAAGGATCGCTCGCGGCTCTT
ACCAGCCAGCAAAAGGCCAGGAACCGTAAAAAGGCCGCGTTGCTGGCGTTTTTCCATAGGCTCCGCCCCC
CTGACGAGCATCACAAAAATCGACGCTCAAGTCAGAGGTGGCGAAACCCGACAGGACTATAAAGATACCA
GGCGTTTCCCCCTGGAAGCTCCCTCGTGCGCTCTCCTGTTCCGACCCTGCCGCTTACCGGATACCTGTCC
GCCTTTCTCCCTTCGGGAAGCGTGGCGCTTTCTCAATGCTCACGCTGTAGGTATCTCAGTTCGGTGTAGG
TCGTTCGCTCCAAGCTGGGCTGTGTGCACGAACCCCCCGTTCAGCCCGACCGCTGCGCCTTATCCGGTAA
CTATCGTCTTGAGTCCAACCCGGTAAGACACGACTTATCGCCACTGGCAGCAGCCACTGGTAACAGGATT
AGCAGAGCGAGGTATGTAGGCGGTGCTACAGAGTTCTTGAAGTGGTGGCCTAACTACGGCTACACTAGAA
GGACAGTATTTGGTATCTGCGCTCTGCTGAAGCCAGTTACCTTCGGAAAAAGAGTTGGTAGCTCTTGATC
CGGCAAACAAACCACCGCTGGTAGCGGTGGTTTTTTTGTTTGCAAGCAGCAGATTACGCGCAGAAAAAAA
GGATCTCAAGAAGATCCTTTGATCTTTTCTACGGGGTCTGACGCTCAGTGGAACGAAAACTCACGTTAAG
GGATTTTGGTCATGAGATTATCAAAAAGGATCTTCACCTAGATCCTTTTAAATTAAAAATGAAGTTTTAA
ATCAATCTAAAGTATATATGAGTAAACTTGGTCTGACAGTTACCAATGCTTAATCAGTGAGGCACCTATC
TCAGCGATCTGTCTATTTCGTTCATCCATAGTTGCCTGACTCCCCGTCGTGTAGATAACTACGATACGGG
AGGGCTTACCATCTGGCCCCAGTGCTGCAATGATACCGCGAGACCCACGCTCACCGGCTCCAGATTTATC
AGCAATAAACCAGCCAGCCGGAAGGGCCGAGCGCAGAAGTGGTCCTGCAACTTTATCCGCCTCCATCCAG
TCTATTAATTGTTGCCGGGAAGCTAGAGTAAGTAGTTCGCCAGTTAATAGTTTGCGCAACGTTGTTGCCA
TTGCTGCAGGCATCGTGGTGTCACGCTCGTCGTTTGGTATGGCTTCATTCAGCTCCGGTTCCCAACGATC
AAGGCGAGTTACATGATCCCCCATGTTGTGCAAAAAAGCGGTTAGCTCCTTCGGTCCTCCGATCGTTGTC
AGAAGTAAGTTGGCCGCAGTGTTATCACTCATGGTTATGGCAGCACTGCATAATTCTCTTACTGTCATGC
CATCCGTAAGATGCTTTTCTGTGACTGGTGAGTACTCAACCAAGTCATTCTGAGAATAGTGTATGCGGCG
ACCGAGTTGCTCTTGCCCGGCGTCAACACGGGATAATACCGCGCCACATAGCAGAACTTTAAAAGTGCTC
ATCATTGGAAAACGTTCTTCGGGGCGAAAACTCTCAAGGATCTTACCGCTGTTGAGATCCAGTTCGATGT
AACCCACTCGTGCACCCAACTGATCTTCAGCATCTTTTACTTTCACCAGCGTTTCTGGGTGAGCAAAAAC
AGGAAGGCAAAATGCCGCAAAAAAGGGAATAAGGGCGACACGGAAATGTTGAATACTCATACTCTTCCTT
TTTCAATATTATTGAAGCATTTATCAGGGTTATTGTCTCATGAGCGGATACATATTTGAATGTATTTAGA
AAAATAAACAAATAGGGGTTCCGCGCACATTTCCCCGAAAAGTGCCACCTGACGTCTAAGAAACCATTAT
TATCATGACATTAACCTATAAAAATAGGCGTATCACGAGGCCCTTTCGT
Features (pLannotate 1.2.2; 11 found; start..end, strand, type, name):
     56..2568    +  promoter       Ac5 promoter: Drosophila melanogaster actin 5C promoter
   2588..3304    +  CDS            EGFP: EGFP is a basic (constitutively fluorescent) green fluorescent protein published in 1996, derived from Aequorea victoria. It is reported to be a rapidly-maturing weak dimer with moderate acid sensitivity.
   3320..3607    +  CDS            Lsm14a (fragment): LS14A_MOUSE - Also known as Fam61a, Rap55a. Experimental evidence at protein level: Swiss-Prot protein existence level 1. Essential for formation of P-bodies, cytoplasmic structures that provide storage sites for translationally inactive mRNAs and protect them from degradation. Acts as a repressor of mRNA translation. May play a role in mitotic spindle assembly. From Mus musculus (Mouse).
   4520..4939    +  CDS            Lsm14a (fragment): LS14A_MOUSE - Also known as Fam61a, Rap55a. Experimental evidence at protein level: Swiss-Prot protein existence level 1. Essential for formation of P-bodies, cytoplasmic structures that provide storage sites for translationally inactive mRNAs and protect them from degradation. Acts as a repressor of mRNA translation. May play a role in mitotic spindle assembly. From Mus musculus (Mouse).
   5314..5355    +  CDS            V5 tag: epitope tag from simian virus 5
   5455..5589    -  polyA_signal   SV40 poly(A) signal: SV40 polyadenylation signal
   5612..5696    -  CDS            large T antigen (fragment): large T antigen from SV40 (simian virus 40)
   5697..6167    +  CDS            TcR (fragment): tetracycline efflux protein; tet; confers resistance to tetracycline
   6211..6799    -  rep_origin     ori: high-copy-number ColE1/pMB1/pBR322/pUC origin of replication
   6970..7830    -  CDS            AmpR: β-lactamase; bla; confers resistance to ampicillin, carbenicillin, and related antibiotics
   7831..7935    -  promoter       AmpR promoter: bla
