[The description below was written by a language model from this plasmid's Addgene catalogue record and pLannotate feature annotations shown in this document.]
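Description:
pAc5.1B-EGFP-DmTral-S13AI15A_C is an 8,029-nt insect expression plasmid for producing an EGFP-tagged mutant of Drosophila melanogaster Trailer Hitch (Tral, also called LSm15/Dm LSm36) in fly cells. The catalogue lists the backbone as unknown, although the name and the annotated parts point to a pAc5.1-type vector. In bacteria it is maintained through a ColE1/pUC-family origin and selected with ampicillin via the bla gene and its own promoter. The record describes it as low copy even though the annotated origin is of the high-copy type. A short tetracycline-resistance fragment and a piece of SV40 large T antigen are also annotated; these are partial sequences, most likely backbone remnants rather than functional elements.

Expression is driven by the constitutive Drosophila actin 5C (Ac5) promoter, followed by the EGFP coding sequence and then the Tral open reading frame, giving an N-terminal EGFP fusion. The annotation tool labels two parts of the insert as fragments of mouse Lsm14a. This reflects homology between Tral and its mammalian LSm14/RAP55 relative, since the catalogued insert is the fly gene. A V5 epitope tag sequence lies downstream of the insert, but the record does not say whether it is in frame and translated. An SV40 polyadenylation signal follows.

As the name indicates, the insert carries the S13A and I15A substitutions. The depositor also notes two silent changes and a Q279H difference relative to the reference sequence. The associated publication examined how Trailer Hitch and EDC3 associate with DCP1 and Me31B in distinct protein complexes, so the construct suits localisation and interaction studies of mutant Tral in insect cells. The depositor sequence may be theoretical or only partly verified.
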