Addgene plasmid #146062: pAc5.1B-EGFP-DmTral-S13AI15A_C
Purpose: Insect Expression of DmTral-S13AI15A
Depositing lab: Elisa Izaurralde. Depositing organization: Max Planck Institute for Developmental Biology. Publication: Similar modes of interaction enable Trailer Hitch and EDC3 to associate with DCP1 and Me31B in distinct protein complexes. Tritschler F, Eulalio A, Helms S, Schmidt S, Coles M, Weichenrieder O, Izaurralde E, Truffault V. Mol Cell Biol. 2008 Nov . 28(21):6695-708. 10.1128/MCB.00759-08 PubMed 18765641.
Backbone
  Vector backbone: Unknown
  Vector type: Insect Expression
Growth in bacteria
  Bacterial resistance: Ampicillin, 100 μg/mL
  Growth temperature: 37°C
  Growth strain: DH5alpha
  Copy number: Low Copy
Gene/Insert
  Gene/Insert name: DmTral-S13AI15A (alt names: Trailer Hitch; Dm LSm36)
  Species: D. melanogaster (fly)
  Mutation: two silent mutations A198C, A387G and a mutation G837T:Q279H compared to the sequence given by: NCBI:NM_140328.4 or UniProt Q9VTZ0.
  Entrez Gene: tral (a.k.a. Dmel_CG10686, BEST:GH08269, CG10686, DmLSm15, Dmel\CG10686, LSm15, Lsm15, Scd6p, TRAL, Tral, anon-EST:Posey139, anon-WO0172774.89, anon-WO02059370.24, p67, p70)
  Cloning method: Unknown
Terms and licenses: Academic/Nonprofit Terms; Industry Terms: Not Available to Industry
Depositor comments: Plasmids from this collection were made available to the research community and donated after the lab closed. Please note that the sequence provided by the depositing laboratory may be theoretical/predicted or based on Sanger sequencing results. There may be discrepancies between sequencing results obtained by Addgene and the depositor sequence. If an Addgene verified sequence is not available, please contact before placing your order to request that our lab fully sequence the plasmid.
How to cite: pAc5.1B-EGFP-DmTral-S13AI15A_C was a gift from Elisa Izaurralde (Addgene plasmid # 146062 ; http://n2t.net/addgene:146062 ; RRID:Addgene_146062)
